>Addgene plasmid #12998 | pBS mTSP-1 | addgene partial sequence | sequence record 19415 | T3 5'-GCAATTAACCCTCACTAAAGG-3'
GCCCCCCCTCGAGGTCGACGGTATCGATAAGCTTGGTACCGAGCTCGGATCCACTAGTAACGGCCGCCAG
TGTGCTCTAAAGGCCAGCCTCATCGGACTTCTGCAGGCAATCGCGAAGCTGCTATCCAGTTCTGCCACGG
TCTCTCCCGGCGCACCGGCAGTCTCAGCGTCTTCACCGGACTCAGCGTCCTTGTCCTTCACTTCACCTTT
GCCACCTCTCCGGGTTACTGAGCCCCGGTGCACACAGGCTCCGTGTTGGGCACAAAGGCTCCACCATGGA
GCTCCTGCGGGGACTAGGTGTCCTGTTCCTGTTGCATATGTGTGGAAGCAACCGCATTCCAGAGTCTGGG
GGAGATAACGGTGTGTTTGACATCTTTGAACTCATTGGAGGTGCACGAAGGGGCCCCGGTCGCCGACTGG
TGAAGGGCCAAGATCTATCCAGCCCCGCCTTCCGCATTGAGAATGCCAACCTGATCCCCGCTGTGCCGGA
TGACAAGTTCCAAGACCTACTGGACGCTGTGTGGGCCGACAAAGGCTTCATCTTCTTGGCTTCCTTGAGG
CAGATGAAGAAGACCCGGGGCACACTCCTGGCTGTGGAACGGAAAGACAACACTGGCCAGATCTTCAGTG
TGGTCTCCAACGGCAAAGCTGGCACCCTGGACCTGAGCCTGAGCCTGCCAGGGAAGCAACAAGTGGTGTC
AGTGGAGGAAGCTCTC
