[The description below was written by a language model from this plasmid's Addgene catalogue record.]
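Description:
pBS mTSP-1 is a cDNA clone of mouse thrombospondin-1 (Thbs1, also called TSP-1) carried in pBluescript KS, a small, high-copy phagemid cloning vector of about 3 kb. It is maintained in E. coli under ampicillin selection. The repository lists the vector type as bacterial expression, but pBluescript is in general a cloning and in vitro transcription vector rather than a dedicated protein-expression system. The record names no promoter intended to drive production of TSP-1 protein in bacteria or in mammalian cells.

The insert is roughly 6 kb, giving a total plasmid of about 9 kb, and was placed between the HindIII and XbaI sites of the polylinker. Both sites remain intact, so the fragment can be excised again. According to the depositor, it contains the entire coding sequence together with most of the 5' and 3' untranslated regions, making it essentially a near full-length copy of the mRNA. No tags, fusions or mutations are recorded. The insert is flanked by the T3 and T7 primer sites used for sequencing from the 5' and 3' ends respectively. In pBluescript these correspond to phage RNA polymerase promoters, which in principle allow sense or antisense transcripts to be made from the cloned cDNA.

The record does not state a specific application. A clone of this type typically serves as a source template: for subcloning the Thbs1 open reading frame into expression vectors, for generating riboprobes or hybridisation probes, or as a sequence reference. No feature table was supplied, so element positions and the insert's orientation relative to other backbone features cannot be confirmed beyond what the catalogue fields indicate.
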