Addgene plasmid #12998: pBS mTSP-1
Depositing lab: Jack Lawler. Depositing organization: Beth Israel Deaconess Medical Center.
Backbone
  Vector backbone: pBluescript KS
  Backbone size w/o insert (bp): 3000
  Vector type: Bacterial Expression
Growth in bacteria
  Bacterial resistance: Ampicillin, 100 μg/mL
  Growth temperature: 37°C
  Growth strain: XL1 Blue
  Copy number: High Copy
Gene/Insert
  Gene/Insert name: TSP-1
  Species: M. musculus (mouse)
  Insert size (bp): 6000
  Entrez Gene: Thbs1 (a.k.a. TSP-1, TSP1, Thbs-1, tbsp1)
  Cloning method: Restriction Enzyme; 5′ cloning site HindIII (not destroyed); 3′ cloning site XbaI (not destroyed)
  Sequencing primers: 5′ T3; 3′ T7
Terms and licenses: Academic/Nonprofit Terms; Industry Terms: Not Available to Industry
Depositor comments: Includes entire coding sequence plus most of the 5' and 3' untranslated regions.
How to cite: pBS mTSP-1 was a gift from Jack Lawler (Addgene plasmid # 12998 ; http://n2t.net/addgene:12998 ; RRID:Addgene_12998)
